Addgene plasmid #224539: pME nls BFP FLAG WPRE bGH pA (JDW 484)
Purpose: A Gateway compatible middle entry clone containing a 3x-NLS-mTagBFP2-FLAG for labeling the nucleus
Depositing lab: Joshua Wythe. Depositing organization: University of Virginia. Publication: Multisite Assembly of Gateway Induced Clones (MAGIC): a flexible cloning toolbox with diverse applications in vertebrate model systems. Gillespie W, Zhang Y, Ruiz OE, Cerda J, Ortiz-Guzman J, Turner WD, Largoza G, Sherman M, Mosser LE, Fujimoto E, Chien CB, Kwan KM, Arenkiel BR, Devine WP, Wythe JD. bioRxiv [Preprint]. 2024 Jul 13:2024.07.13.603267. doi: 10.1101/2024.07.13.603267. PubMed 39026881.
Backbone
  Vector backbone: pDONR221
  Vector type: Gateway cloning
Growth in bacteria
  Bacterial resistance: Kanamycin, 50 μg/mL
  Growth temperature: 37°C
  Growth strain: DH5alpha
  Copy number: High Copy
Gene/Insert
  Gene/Insert name: nls-mTagBFP2-FLAG_WPRE-bGH-pA
  Species: Synthetic
  Cloning method: Gateway Cloning
Terms and licenses: Academic/Nonprofit Terms; Industry Terms: Not Available to Industry
Depositor comments: Please visit https://doi.org/10.1101/2024.07.13.603267 for bioRxiv preprint.
How to cite: pME nls BFP FLAG WPRE bGH pA (JDW 484) was a gift from Joshua Wythe (Addgene plasmid # 224539 ; http://n2t.net/addgene:224539 ; RRID:Addgene_224539)
