[The description below was written by a language model from this plasmid's Addgene catalogue record and pLannotate feature annotations shown in this document.]
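Description:
pME nls BFP FLAG WPRE bGH pA (JDW 484) is a Gateway middle entry clone built on the pDONR221 backbone, about 4.3 kb in size. It is maintained in E. coli as a high-copy plasmid through a ColE1/pUC-type origin and is selected with kanamycin via the KanR aminoglycoside phosphotransferase gene. Residual backbone elements include the rrnB T1 and T2 transcription terminators upstream of the cassette, which insulate the insert from read-through transcription in bacteria, a T7 promoter beyond the attL2 site, and small lacI and lacZα fragments with no functional role.

The payload sits between attL1 and attL2, the recombination sites used in an LR Clonase reaction to transfer the cassette into a destination vector, typically alongside 5' and 3' entry clones in a multisite assembly. It encodes three tandem copies of the SV40 large T antigen nuclear localization signal fused to the blue fluorescent protein mTagBFP2 (annotated as TagBFP). According to the catalogue entry, the protein carries a C-terminal FLAG epitope, although the tag is not separately annotated in the feature table; a short region labelled as a multiple cloning site follows the fluorescent protein coding sequence. Downstream are a WPRE, which enhances transcript stability and expression, and the bovine growth hormone polyadenylation signal.

The entry clone carries no eukaryotic promoter of its own, so expression depends on the promoter supplied by a 5' entry element or the destination vector after recombination. It belongs to a modular Gateway toolkit for vertebrate model systems and is intended for building constructs that label cell nuclei with blue fluorescence, with the FLAG tag offering antibody-based detection.
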