Features (pLannotate 1.2.2; 17 found; start..end, strand, type, name):
    121..213     +  CDS            lacI (fragment): lac repressor; lacI; The lac repressor binds to the lac operator to inhibit transcription in E. coli. This inhibition can be relieved by adding lactose or isopropyl-β-D-thiogalactopyranoside (IPTG).
    268..295     -  terminator     rrnB T2 terminator: transcription terminator T2 from the E. coli rrnB gene
    427..470     +  terminator     rrnB T1 terminator: Escherichia coli rrnB; transcription terminator T1 from the E. coli rrnB gene
    517..553     -  CDS            lacZα (fragment): LacZα fragment of β-galactosidase; lacZ fragment
    569..668     +  protein_bind   attL1: mutant version of attL; recombination site for the Gateway® LR reaction LR Clonase™
    710..730     +  CDS            SV40 NLS: nuclear localization signal of SV40 (simian virus 40) large T antigen
    734..754     +  CDS            SV40 NLS: nuclear localization signal of SV40 (simian virus 40) large T antigen
    758..778     +  CDS            SV40 NLS: nuclear localization signal of SV40 (simian virus 40) large T antigen
    794..1492    +  CDS            TagBFP: TagBFP is a basic (constitutively fluorescent) blue fluorescent protein published in 2008, derived from Entacmaea quadricolor. It is reported to be a very rapidly-maturing monomer with very low acid sensitivity.
   1493..1558    +  misc_feature   MCS: multiple cloning site
   1613..2199    +  misc_feature   WPRE: woodchuck hepatitis virus posttranscriptional regulatory element
   2200..2219    +  misc_feature   MCS (fragment): pBluescript multiple cloning site
   2226..2337    +  polyA_signal   bGH poly(A) signal: bovine growth hormone polyadenylation signal
   2435..2534    -  protein_bind   attL2: mutant version of attL; recombination site for the Gateway® LR reaction LR Clonase™
   2552..2570    -  promoter       T7 promoter: promoter for bacteriophage T7 RNA polymerase
   2704..3513    +  CDS            KanR: aminoglycoside phosphotransferase; aph(3')-Ia; confers resistance to kanamycin in bacteria or G418 (Geneticin®) in eukaryotes
   3660..4248    +  rep_origin     ori: high-copy-number ColE1/pMB1/pBR322/pUC origin of replication
>Addgene plasmid #224539 | pME nls BFP FLAG WPRE bGH pA (JDW 484) | addgene full sequence | sequence record 456039 | Addgene NGS Result
CTTTCCTGCGTTATCCCCTGATTCTGTGGATAACCGTATTACCGCCTTTGAGTGAGCTGATACCGCTCGC
CGCAGCCGAACGACCGAGCGCAGCGAGTCAGTGAGCGAGGAAGCGGAAGAGCGCCCAATACGCAAACCGC
CTCTCCCCGCGCGTTGGCCGATTCATTAATGCAGCTGGCACGACAGGTTTCCCGACTGGAAAGCGGGCAG
TGAGCGCAACGCAATTAATACGCGTACCGCTAGCCAGGAAGAGTTTGTAGAAACGCAAAAAGGCCATCCG
TCAGGATGGCCTTCTGCTTAGTTTGATGCCTGGCAGTTTATGGCGGGCGTCCTGCCCGCCACCCTCCGGG
CCGTTGCTTCACAACGTTCAAATCCGCTCCCGGCGGATTTGTCCTACTCAGGAGAGCGTTCACCGACAAA
CAACAGATAAAACGAAAGGCCCAGTCTTCCGACTGAGCCTTTCGTTTTATTTGATGCCTGGCAGTTCCCT
ACTCTCGCGTTAACGCTAGCATGGATGTTTTCCCAGTCACGACGTTGTAAAACGACGGCCAGTCTTAAGC
TCGGGCCCCAAATAATGATTTTATTTTGACTGATAGTGACCTGTTCGTTGCAACAAATTGATGAGCAATG
CTTTTTTATAATGCCAACTTTGTACAAAAAAGCAGGCTGCGATCGCGCCACCATGGCCACAACCATGGTG
CACGTGGATCCAAAAAAGAAGAGAAAGGTAGATCCAAAAAAGAAGAGAAAGGTAGATCCAAAAAAGAAGA
GAAAGGTACACGTGTCCACGCGTATGAGCGAGCTGATTAAGGAGAACATGCACATGAAGCTGTACATGGA
GGGCACCGTGGACAACCATCACTTCAAGTGCACATCCGAGGGCGAAGGCAAGCCCTACGAGGGCACCCAG
ACCATGAGAATCAAGGTGGTCGAGGGCGGCCCTCTCCCCTTCGCCTTCGACATCCTGGCTACTAGCTTCC
TCTACGGCAGCAAGACCTTCATCAACCACACCCAGGGCATCCCCGACTTCTTCAAGCAGTCCTTCCCTGA
GGGCTTCACATGGGAGAGAGTCACCACATACGAAGACGGGGGCGTGCTGACCGCTACCCAGGACACCAGC
CTCCAGGACGGCTGCCTCATCTACAACGTCAAGATCAGAGGGGTGAACTTCACATCCAACGGCCCTGTGA
TGCAGAAGAAAACACTCGGCTGGGAGGCCTTCACCGAGACGCTGTACCCCGCTGACGGCGGCCTGGAAGG
CAGAAACGACATGGCCCTGAAGCTCGTGGGCGGGAGCCATCTGATCGCAAACATCAAGACCACATATAGA
TCCAAGAAACCCGCTAAGAACCTCAAGATGCCTGGCGTCTACTATGTGGACTACAGACTGGAAAGAATCA
AGGAGGCCAACAACGAGACCTACGTCGAGCAGCACGAGGTGGCAGTGGCCAGATACTGCGACCTCCCTAG
CAAACTGGGGCACAAGCTTAATTCCGGACTCAGATCTCGAGCTCAAGCTTCGAATTCTGCAGTCGACGGT
ACCGCGGGCCCGGGATCCACCGGATCTAGAGACTACAAAGACGATGACGACAAGTAGAGGGAGCTCATCT
AGTCAACCTCTGGATTACAAAATTTGTGAAAGATTGACTGGTATTCTTAACTATGTTGCTCCTTTTACGC
TATGTGGATACGCTGCTTTAATGCCTTTGTATCATGCTATTGCTTCCCGTATGGCTTTCATTTTCTCCTC
CTTGTATAAATCCTGGTTGCTGTCTCTTTATGAGGAGTTGTGGCCCGTTGTCAGGCAACGTGGCGTGGTG
TGCACTGTGTTTGCTGACGCAACCCCCACTGGTTGGGGCATTGCCACCACCTGTCAGCTCCTTTCCGGGA
CTTTCGCTTTCCCCCTCCCTATTGCCACGGCGGAACTCATCGCCGCCTGCCTTGCCCGCTGCTGGACAGG
GGCTCGGCTGTTGGGCACTGACAATTCCGTGGTGTTGTCGGGGAAATCATCGTCCTTTCCTTGGCTGCTC
GCCTGTGTTGCCACCTGGATTCTGCGCGGGACGTCCTTCTGCTACGTCCCTTCGGCCCTCAATCCAGCGG
ACCTTCCTTCCCGCGGCCTGCTGCCGGCTCTGCGGCCTCTTCCGCGTCTTCGCCTTCGCCCTCAGACGAG
TCGGATCTCCCTTTGGGCCGCCTCCCCGCATCGATACCGTCGACCTCGACCTCGACTGTGCCTTCTAGTT
GCCAGCCATCTGTTGTTTGCCCCTCCCCCGTGCCTTCCTTGACCCTGGAAGGTGCCACTCCCACTGTCCT
TTCCTAATAAAATGAGGAAATTGCATCGCATTGTCTGAGTAGGTGTCATTCTATTCTGGGGGGTGGGGTG
GGGCAGGACAGCAAGGGGGAGGATTGGGAAGACAATAGCAGGCATGGCGATCGCACCCAGCTTTCTTGTA
CAAAGTTGGCATTATAAGAAAGCATTGCTTATCAATTTGTTGCAACGAACAGGTCACTATCAGTCAAAAT
AAAATCATTATTTGCCATCCAGCTGATATCCCCTATAGTGAGTCGTATTACATGGTCATAGCTGTTTCCT
GGCAGCTCTGGCCCGTGTCTCAAAATCTCTGATGTTACATTGCACAAGATAAAAATATATCATCATGAAC
AATAAAACTGTCTGCTTACATAAACAGTAATACAAGGGGTGTTATGAGCCATATTCAACGGGAAACGTCG
AGGCCGCGATTAAATTCCAACATGGATGCTGATTTATATGGGTATAAATGGGCTCGCGATAATGTCGGGC
AATCAGGTGCGACAATCTATCGCTTGTATGGGAAGCCCGATGCGCCAGAGTTGTTTCTGAAACATGGCAA
AGGTAGCGTTGCCAATGATGTTACAGATGAGATGGTCAGACTAAACTGGCTGACGGAATTTATGCCTCTT
CCGACCATCAAGCATTTTATCCGTACTCCTGATGATGCATGGTTACTCACCACTGCGATCCCCGGAAAAA
CAGCATTCCAGGTATTAGAAGAATATCCTGATTCAGGTGAAAATATTGTTGATGCGCTGGCAGTGTTCCT
GCGCCGGTTGCATTCGATTCCTGTTTGTAATTGTCCTTTTAACAGCGATCGCGTATTTCGTCTCGCTCAG
GCGCAATCACGAATGAATAACGGTTTGGTTGATGCGAGTGATTTTGATGACGAGCGTAATGGCTGGCCTG
TTGAACAAGTCTGGAAAGAAATGCATAAACTTTTGCCATTCTCACCGGATTCAGTCGTCACTCATGGTGA
TTTCTCACTTGATAACCTTATTTTTGACGAGGGGAAATTAATAGGTTGTATTGATGTTGGACGAGTCGGA
ATCGCAGACCGATACCAGGATCTTGCCATCCTATGGAACTGCCTCGGTGAGTTTTCTCCTTCATTACAGA
AACGGCTTTTTCAAAAATATGGTATTGATAATCCTGATATGAATAAATTGCAGTTTCATTTGATGCTCGA
TGAGTTTTTCTAATCAGAATTGGTTAATTGGTTGTAACACTGGCAGAGCATTACGCTGACTTGACGGGAC
GGCGCAAGCTCATGACCAAAATCCCTTAACGTGAGTTACGCGTCGTTCCACTGAGCGTCAGACCCCGTAG
AAAAGATCAAAGGATCTTCTTGAGATCCTTTTTTTCTGCGCGTAATCTGCTGCTTGCAAACAAAAAAACC
ACCGCTACCAGCGGTGGTTTGTTTGCCGGATCAAGAGCTACCAACTCTTTTTCCGAAGGTAACTGGCTTC
AGCAGAGCGCAGATACCAAATACTGTTCTTCTAGTGTAGCCGTAGTTAGGCCACCACTTCAAGAACTCTG
TAGCACCGCCTACATACCTCGCTCTGCTAATCCTGTTACCAGTGGCTGCTGCCAGTGGCGATAAGTCGTG
TCTTACCGGGTTGGACTCAAGACGATAGTTACCGGATAAGGCGCAGCGGTCGGGCTGAACGGGGGGTTCG
TGCACACAGCCCAGCTTGGAGCGAACGACCTACACCGAACTGAGATACCTACAGCGTGAGCTATGAGAAA
GCGCCACGCTTCCCGAAGGGAGAAAGGCGGACAGGTATCCGGTAAGCGGCAGGGTCGGAACAGGAGAGCG
CACGAGGGAGCTTCCAGGGGGAAACGCCTGGTATCTTTATAGTCCTGTCGGGTTTCGCCACCTCTGACTT
GAGCGTCGATTTTTGTGATGCTCGTCAGGGGGGCGGAGCCTATGGAAAAACGCCAGCAACGCGGCCTTTT
TACGGTTCCTGGCCTTTTGCTGGCCTTTTGCTCACATGTT
